Addgene plasmid #48309: pET His6 MBP TEV expression vector with BioBrick polypromoer restriction sites (14-C)
Purpose: (Empty Backbone)
Depositing lab: Scott Gradia. Depositing organization: University of California, Berkeley.
Backbone
  Vector backbone: pET
  Backbone size (bp): 4169
  Vector type: Bacterial Expression
  Tag / fusion protein: His6 (N terminal on backbone); MBP (N terminal on backbone)
Growth in bacteria
  Bacterial resistance: Ampicillin, 100 μg/mL
  Growth temperature: 37°C
  Growth strain: XL1 Blue
  Copy number: Low Copy
Gene/Insert
  Gene/Insert name: None
Terms and licenses: Academic/Nonprofit Terms; Industry Terms: Not Available to Industry
Depositor comments: This plasmid is an empty vector to be used with a LIC cloning protocol. It has a TEV cleavable His6-MBP tag on the N-terminus and Amp resistance. To clone into this vector, add LIC fusion tags to the 5' end of your PCR primers. Forward - 5'TACTTCCAATCCAATGCA3' Reverse - 5'TTATCCACTTCCAATGTTATTA3' Linearize the plasmid with SspI and gel purify. When digesting the DNA with T4 polymerase for LIC, use dCTP for insert and dGTP for vector. The Series-14 plasmids were designed to overcome the unpredictable expression patterns of genes from a polycistronic message. As mentioned in the Series-2 and Series-9 polycistronic sections, often genes that express well from a single gene mRNA do not express at the same level when placed in a polycistronic message next to other genes. This effect is likely due to mRNA structure interfering with access to the ribosome binding site. When we first made our polypromoter plasmids we found that we could clone multiple genes together in the Xl1-Blue cells so that each possess a T7 promoter, followed by a Lac operator, followed by a ribosome binding site, followed by your open reading frame (T7-LacO-RBS-yORF). However, these multi-gene polypromoter plasmids were unable to be transformed into an expression strain such as BL-21 or Rosetta2. We then figured out that we needed a RecAexpression strain (like Rosetta-Blues) to successfully propagate our polypromoter plasmids. Although Rosetta-Blue cells propagated our plasmids, expression was not so great and we didn't want to rely on a specialized strain to perform our expression. Finally, we figured out that it was the LacO that follows the T7 promoter that was causing plasmid instability in our polypromoter system. Removal of the LacO allowed us to express our polypromoter plasmids in Rosetta2 cells and we have had much success with these plasmids since. Much like our Series- 2 plasmids, the Series-14 plasmids are going to give a substantial amount of leaky expression. However, even with this shortcoming, we have found Series-14 to be a valuable resource for expressing multi-protein complexes. Cloning into the Series-14 plasmids and subsequent biobrick subcloning is performed exactly as described for the Series-9 plasmids. More information on this vector can be found through http://qb3.berkeley.edu/qb3/macrolab/
How to cite: pET His6 MBP TEV expression vector with BioBrick polypromoer restriction sites (14-C) was a gift from Scott Gradia (Addgene plasmid # 48309 ; http://n2t.net/addgene:48309 ; RRID:Addgene_48309)
