[The description below was written by a language model from this plasmid's Addgene catalogue record and pLannotate feature annotations shown in this document.]
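Description:
pET His6 MBP TEV expression vector with BioBrick polypromoter restriction sites (14-C) is an empty 4,169 bp pET-based bacterial expression backbone designed to receive an open reading frame by ligation-independent cloning (LIC). It is propagated in E. coli under ampicillin selection (TEM-type bla with its own promoter, followed by an fd terminator) and replicates from a ColE1/pMB1-family origin. The pBR322 bom region and the rop gene are also present, which fits the catalogue's low-copy designation. A short mbeC fragment is annotated as well, probably a remnant of the ColE1-type backbone.

The expression cassette is insulated upstream by the rrnB T1 and T2 terminators. It consists of a T7 promoter, the phage T7 gene 10 ribosome binding site, an N-terminal 6xHis tag, a signal-sequence-free (cytosolic) maltose binding protein, and a TEV protease site, followed by a T7 terminator. An insert cloned at the LIC site, which the depositor exposes by SspI linearisation, is therefore produced as a His6-MBP fusion for affinity purification and improved solubility, and the tag can be removed with TEV protease. The small "SET1" fragment annotated just before the terminator is likely an incidental match rather than a functional tag.

No lac operator is annotated after the T7 promoter. The depositor explains that it was removed from the Series-14 vectors because repeated LacO elements destabilised multi-gene plasmids in standard expression strains. The cost is substantial leaky expression. The flanking BioBrick-style restriction sites allow several T7-RBS-ORF units to be stacked, so each gene has its own promoter rather than sharing a polycistronic message. This makes the series useful for co-expressing multi-protein complexes.
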