Features (pLannotate 1.2.2; 16 found; start..end, strand, type, name):
     48..94      +  terminator     rrnB T1 terminator: transcription terminator T1 from the E. coli rrnB gene
    154..181     +  terminator     rrnB T2 terminator: transcription terminator T2 from the E. coli rrnB gene
    207..225     +  promoter       T7 promoter: promoter for bacteriophage T7 RNA polymerase
    242..264     +  RBS            RBS: efficient ribosome binding site from bacteriophage T7 gene 10 (Olins and Rangwala, 1989)
    283..300     +  CDS            6xHis: 6xHis affinity tag
    307..1404    +  CDS            MBP: maltose binding protein from E. coli; malE (mutated); This version of the gene does not encode a signal sequence, so MBP will remain in the cytosol.
   1408..1424    +  CDS            TEV site (fragment): tobacco etch virus (TEV) protease recognition and cleavage site
   1448..1466    +  CDS            SET1 (fragment): solubility-enhancement tag derived from T7 phage gene 10B
   1470..1516    +  terminator     T7 terminator: transcription terminator for bacteriophage T7 RNA polymerase
   1730..1804    +  promoter       AmpR promoter (fragment): bla
   1819..2676    +  CDS            bla: BLAT_ECOLX - Experimental evidence at protein level: Swiss-Prot protein existence level 1. TEM-type are the most prevalent beta-lactamases in enterobacteria; they hydrolyze the beta-lactam bond in susceptible beta-lactam antibiotics, thus conferring resistance to penicillins and cephalosporins. TEM-3 and TEM-4 are capable of hydrolyzing cefotaxime and ceftazidime. TEM-5 is capable of hydrolyzing ceftazidime. TEM-6 is capable of hydrolyzing ceftazidime and aztreonam. TEM-8/CAZ-2, TEM- 16/CAZ-7 and TEM-24/CAZ-6 are markedly active against ceftazidime. IRT- 4 shows resistance to beta-lactamase in
   2683..2722    +  terminator     fd terminator: central terminator from bacteriophage fd (Otsuka and Kunisawa, 1982)
   2753..3341    +  rep_origin     ori: high-copy-number ColE1/pMB1/pBR322/pUC origin of replication
   3527..3666    -  misc_feature   bom: basis of mobility region from pBR322
   3768..3959    -  CDS            rop: Rop protein, which maintains plasmids at low copy number; rop
   3999..4109    +  CDS            mbeC (fragment): MBEC_ECOLX - Experimental evidence at protein level: Swiss-Prot protein existence level 1. Required for efficient mobilization of ColE1 plasmid and is thus essential to promote the specific transfer of the plasmid during conjugation. Probably functions by inducing DNA bending, helping the MbeA relaxase to melt the DNA around the nic site and cleave the phosphodiester bond. Binds specifically double-stranded DNA (dsDNA) containing the ColE1 oriT but does not recognize the inverted repeat (IR). From Escherichia coli.
>Addgene plasmid #48309 | pET His6 MBP TEV expression vector with BioBrick polypromoer restriction sites (14-C) | depositor full sequence | sequence record 69791 | Full Sequence
GGCACCATGCATCGATCCCGCGAAATGCGGCCGCTTAATTAAGGCATCAAATAAAACGAAAGGCTCAGTC
GAAAGACTGGGCCTTTCGTTTTATCTGTTGTTTGTCGGTGAGTCCTTCCAGTCTGGGCGAAAGCGCGGTC
GATCAAATTAAGCAGAAGGCCATCCTGACGGATGGCCTTTTTGCGTTTCTATCGATCCCGCGAAATTAAT
ACGACTCACTATAGGCCCCTCTAGAAATAATTTTGTTTAACTTTAAGAAGGAGATATACCATGGGTTCTT
CTCACCATCACCATCACCATGGTTCTAAAATCGAAGAAGGTAAACTGGTAATCTGGATTAACGGCGATAA
AGGCTATAACGGTCTCGCTGAAGTCGGTAAGAAATTCGAGAAAGATACCGGAATTAAAGTCACCGTTGAG
CATCCGGATAAACTGGAAGAGAAATTCCCACAGGTTGCGGCAACTGGCGATGGCCCTGACATTATCTTCT
GGGCACACGACCGCTTTGGTGGCTACGCTCAATCTGGCCTGTTGGCTGAAATCACCCCGGACAAAGCGTT
CCAGGACAAGCTGTATCCGTTTACCTGGGATGCCGTACGTTACAACGGCAAGCTGATTGCTTACCCGATC
GCTGTTGAAGCGTTATCGCTGATTTATAACAAAGATCTGCTGCCGAACCCGCCAAAAACCTGGGAAGAGA
TCCCGGCGCTGGATAAAGAACTGAAAGCGAAAGGTAAGAGCGCGCTGATGTTCAACCTGCAAGAACCGTA
CTTCACCTGGCCGCTGATTGCTGCTGACGGGGGTTATGCGTTCAAGTATGAAAACGGCAAGTACGACATT
AAAGACGTGGGCGTGGATAACGCTGGCGCGAAAGCGGGTCTGACCTTCCTGGTTGACCTGATTAAAAACA
AACACATGAATGCAGACACCGATTACTCCATCGCAGAAGCTGCCTTTAATAAAGGCGAAACAGCGATGAC
CATCAACGGCCCGTGGGCATGGTCCAACATCGACACCAGCAAAGTGAATTATGGTGTAACGGTACTGCCG
ACCTTCAAGGGTCAACCATCCAAACCGTTCGTTGGCGTGCTGAGCGCAGGTATTAACGCCGCCAGTCCGA
ACAAAGAGCTGGCAAAAGAGTTCCTCGAAAACTATCTGCTGACTGATGAAGGTCTGGAAGCGGTTAATAA
AGACAAACCGCTGGGTGCCGTAGCGCTGAAGTCTTACGAGGAAGAGTTGGCGAAAGATCCACGTATTGCC
GCCACTATGGAAAACGCCCAGAAAGGTGAAATCATGCCGAACATCCCGCAGATGTCCGCTTTCTGGTATG
CCGTGCGTACTGCGGTGATCAACGCCGCCAGCGGTCGTCAGACTGTCGATGAAGCCCTGAAAGACGCGCA
GACTAATGAAAACCTGTACTTCCAATCCAATATTGGAAGTGGATAACTGGCTGCTGCCACCGCTGAGCAT
AGCATAACCCCTTGGGGCCTCTAAACGGGTCTTGAGGGGTTTTTTGCTGAAAGGAGGAACTATATCAAGT
CCCGAAGTAGCTGTCAGACTGCTGGCGACCGCCGCAACTAGTGGCGTCATGCGTGCCGTATGGTCTTTCG
CCTGTAGACGCCCTACAAGCCGTACTAAAGTGGAAAGACCCGCAAAAGGTATCGCGATCGCCCTGCAGGG
AACTATATCCGACTAGTAGCCCGCCTAATGAGCGGGCTTTTTTTTAATTCCCCTATTTGTTTATTTTTCT
AAATACATTCAAATATGTATCCGCTCATGAGACAATAACCCTGATAAATGCTTCGAAAAAGGAAGAGTAT
GAGTATTCAACATTTCCGTGTCGCCCTTATTCCCTTTTTTGCGGCATTTTGCCTTCCTGTTTTTGCTCAC
CCAGAAACGCTCGTGAAAGTAAAAGACGCAGAGGACCAATTGGGGGCACGAGTGGGATACATAGAACTGG
ACTTGAATAGCGGTAAAATCCTTGAGAGTTTTCGCCCTGAAGAGCGTTTTCCAATGATGAGCACTTTCAA
AGTTCTGCTATGTGGAGCAGTATTATCCCGTGTAGATGCGGGGCAAGAGCAACTCGGACGACGAATACAC
TATTCGCAGAATGACTTGGTTGAATACTCCCCAGTGACAGAAAAGCACCTTACGGACGGAATGACGGTAA
GAGAATTATGTAGTGCCGCCATAACGATGAGTGATAACACTGCGGCGAACTTACTTCTGACAACCATCGG
TGGACCGAAGGAATTAACCGCTTTTTTGCACAATATGGGAGACCATGTAACTCGCCTTGACCGTTGGGAA
CCAGAACTGAATGAAGCCATACCAAACGACGAGCGAGACACCACAATGCCTGCGGCAATGGCAACAACAT
TACGCAAACTATTAACTGGCGAACTACTTACTCTGGCTTCACGGCAACAATTAATAGACTGGCTTGAAGC
GGATAAAGTTGCAGGACCACTACTGCGTTCGGCACTTCCTGCTGGCTGGTTTATTGCTGATAAATCTGGG
GCAGGAGAGCGTGGTTCACGGGGTATCATTGCCGCACTTGGACCAGATGGTAAGCCTTCCCGTATCGTAG
TTATCTACACGACGGGTAGTCAGGCAACTATGGACGAACGAAATAGACAGATTGCTGAAATAGGGGCTTC
ACTGATTAAGCATTGGTAAACCGATACAATTAAAGGCTCCTTTTGGAGCCTTTTTTTTTGGACGGACCGG
TAGAAAAGATCAAAGGATCTTCTTGAGATCCTTTTTTTCTGCGCGTAATCTGCTGCTTGCAAACAAAAAA
ACCACCGCTACCAGCGGTGGTTTGTTTGCCGGATCAAGAGCTACCAACTCTTTTTCCGAAGGTAACTGGC
TTCAGCAGAGCGCAGATACCAAATACTGTCCTTCTAGTGTAGCCGTAGTTAGGCCACCACTTCAAGAACT
CTGTAGCACCGCCTACATACCTCGCTCTGCTAATCCTGTTACCAGTGGCTGCTGCCAGTGGCGATAAGTC
GTGTCTTACCGGGTTGGACTCAAGACGATAGTTACCGGATAAGGCGCAGCGGTCGGGCTGAACGGGGGGT
TCGTGCACACAGCCCAGCTTGGAGCGAACGACCTACACCGAACTGAGATACCTACAGCGTGAGCTATGAG
AAAGCGCCACGCTTCCCGAAGGGAGAAAGGCGGACAGGTATCCGGTAAGCGGCAGGGTCGGAACAGGAGA
GCGCACGAGGGAGCTTCCAGGGGGAAACGCCTGGTATCTTTATAGTCCTGTCGGGTTTCGCCACCTCTGA
CTTGAGCGTCGATTTTTGTGATGCTCGTCAGGGGGGCGGAGCCTATGGAAAAACGCCAGCAACGCGGCCT
TTTTACGGTTCCTGGCCTTTTGCTGGCCTTTTGCTCACATGTTCTTTCCTGCGTTATCCCCTGATTCTGT
GGATAACCGTATTACCGCCTTTGAGTGAGCTGATACCGCTCGCCGCAGCCGAACGACCGAGCGCAGCGAG
TCAGTGAGCGAGGAAGCGGAAGAGCGCCTGATGCGGTATTTTCTCCTTACGCATCTGTGCGGTATTTCAC
ACCGCAATGGTGCACTCTCAGTACAATCTGCTCTGATGCCGCATAGTTAAGCCAGTATACACTCCGCTAT
CGCTACGTGACTGGGTCATGGCTGCGCCCCGACACCCGCCAACACCCGCTGACGCGCCCTGACGGGCTTG
TCTGCTCCCGGCATCCGCTTACAGACAAGCTGTGACCGTCTCCGGGAGCTGCATGTGTCAGAGGTTTTCA
CCGTCATCACCGAAACGCGCGAGGCAGCTGCGGTAAAGCTCATCAGCGTGGTCGTGAAGCGATTCACAGA
TGTCTGCCTGTTCATCCGCGTCCAGCTCGTTGAGTTTCTCCAGAAGCGTTAATGTCTGGCTTCTGATAAA
GCGGGCCATGTTAAGGGCGGTTTTTTCCTGTTTGGTCACTGATGCCTCCGTGTAAGGGGGATTTCTGTTC
ATGGGGTAATGATACCGATGAAACGAGAGAGGATGCTCACGATACGGGTTACTGATGATGAACATGCCCG
GTTACTGGAACGTTGTGAGGGTAAACAACTGGCGGTATGGATGCGGCGGGACCAGAGAAAAATCACTCAG
GGTCAATGCCAGCGCTTCGTTAATACAGATGTAGGTGTT
