>Addgene plasmid #48309 | pET His6 MBP TEV expression vector with BioBrick polypromoer restriction sites (14-C) | addgene partial sequence | sequence record 71545 | rrnB-T1-term-F 5'-ACGAAAGGCTCAGTCGAAAG-3'
TCTGTTGTTTGTCGGTGAGTCCTTCCAGTCTGGGCGAAAGCGCGGTCGATCAAATTAAGCAGAAGGCCAT
CCTGACGGATGGCCTTTTTGCGTTTCTATCGATCCCGCGAAATTAATACGACTCACTATAGGCCCCTCTA
GAAATAATTTTGTTTAACTTTAAGAAGGAGATATACCATGGGTTCTTCTCACCATCACCATCACCATGGT
TCTAAAATCGAAGAAGGTAAACTGGTAATCTGGATTAACGGCGATAAAGGCTATAACGGTCTCGCTGAAG
TCGGTAAGAAATTCGAGAAAGATACCGGAATTAAAGTCACCGTTGAGCATCCGGATAAACTGGAAGAGAA
ATTCCCACAGGTTGCGGCAACTGGCGATGGCCCTGACATTATCTTCTGGGCACACGACCGCTTTGGTGGC
TACGCTCAATCTGGCCTGTTGGCTGAAATCACCCCGGACAAAGCGTTCCAGGACAAGCTGTATCCGTTTA
CCTGGGATGCCGTACGTTACAACGGCAAGCTGATTGCTTACCCGATCGCTGTTGAAGCGTTATCGCTGAT
TTATAACAAAGATCTGCTGCCGAACCCGCCAAAAACCTGGGAAGAGATCCCGGCGCTGGATAAAGAACTG
AAAGCGAAAGGTAAGAGCGCGCTGATGTTCAACCTGCAAGAACCGTACTTCACCTGGCCGCTGATTGCTG
CTGACGGGGGTTATGCGTTCAAGTATGAAAACGGCAAGTACGACATTAAAGACGTGGGCGTGGATAACGC
TGGCGCGAAAGCGGGTCTGACCTTCCTGGTTGACCTGATTAAAAACAAACACATGAATGCAGACACCGAT
TACTCCATCGCAGAAGCTGCCTTTAATAAAGGCGAAACAGCGATGACCATCAACGGCCCGTGGGCATGGT
CCAACATCGACACCAGCAAAGTGAATTATGGTGTAACGGTACTGCCGACCTTCAAGGGTCAACCATCCAA
ACCGTTCGTTGGCGTGCTGAGCGCAGGTATTAACGCCGCCAGTCCGAACAAAGAGCTGGCAAAAGAGTTC
CTCGAAAACTATCTGCTGACTGATGAAGGTCTGGAAGCGGTTAATAA
