>Addgene plasmid #48309 | pET His6 MBP TEV expression vector with BioBrick polypromoer restriction sites (14-C) | addgene partial sequence | sequence record 71547 | MBP-F 5'-GATGAAGCCCTGAAAGACGCGCAG-3'
TGAAAACCTGTACTTCCAATCCAATATTGGAAGTGGATAACTGGCTGCTGCCACCGCTGAGCATAGCATA
ACCCCTTGGGGCCTCTAAACGGGTCTTGAGGGGTTTTTTGCTGAAAGGAGGAACTATATCAAGTCCCGAA
GTAGCTGTCAGACTGCTGGCGACCGCCGCAACTAGTGGCGTCATGCGTGCCGTATGGTCTTTCGCCTGTA
GACGCCCTACAAGCCGTACTAAAGTGGAAAGACCCGCAAAAGGTATCGCGATCGCCCTGCAGGGAACTAT
ATCCGACTAGTAGCCCGCCTAATGAGCGGGCTTTTTTTTAATTCCCCTATTTGTTTATTTTTCTAAATAC
ATTCAAATATGTATCCGCTCATGAGACAATAACCCTGATAAATGCTTCGAAAAAGGAAGAGTATGAGTAT
TCAACATTTCCGTGTCGCCCTTATTCCCTTTTTTGCGGCATTTTGCCTTCCTGTTTTTGCTCACCCAGAA
ACGCTCGTGAAAGTAAAAGACGCAGAGGACCAATTGGGGGCACGAGTGGGATACATAGAACTGGACTTGA
ATAGCGGTAAAATCCTTGAGAGTTTTCGCCCTGAAGAGCGTTTTCCAATGATGAGCACTTTCAAAGTTCT
GCTATGTGGAGCAGTATTATCCCGTGTAGATGCGGGGCAAGAGCAACTCGGACGACGAATACACTATTCG
CAGAATGACTTGGTTGAATACTCCCCAGTGACAGAAAAGCACCTTACGGACGGAATGACGGTAAGAGAAT
TATGTAGTGCCGCCATAACGATGAGTGATAACACTGCGGCGAACTTACTTCTGACAACCATCGGTGGACC
GAAGGAATTAACCGCTTTTTTGCACAATATGGGAGACCATGTAACTCGCCTTGACCGTTGGGAACCAGAA
CTGAATGAAGCCATACCAAACGACGAGCGAGACACCACAATGCCTGCGGCAATGGCAACAACATTACGCA
AACTATTAACTGGCGAACTACTTACTCTGGCTTCACGGCAACAATTAATAGACTGGCTTGAAGCGGATAA
AGTTGCAGGACCACTACTGCGTTCGGCACTTCCTGCTGGCTGGTTTATTGCTGA
